Addgene plasmid #198642: pEM.P01R
Purpose: Easy-MISE toolkit pEM-plasmid containing TDH3 promoter with FG protruding ends
Depositing lab: Paola Branduardi. Depositing organization: Universita degli Studi di Milano-Bicocca. Publication: Easy Modular Integrative fuSion-ready Expression (Easy-MISE) Toolkit for Fast Engineering of Heterologous Productions in Saccharomyces cerevisiae. Maestroni L, Butti P, Milanesi R, Pagliari S, Campone L, Serra I, Branduardi P. ACS Synth Biol. 2023 Apr 14. doi: 10.1021/acssynbio.3c00015. PubMed 37058502.
Backbone
  Vector backbone: pGA-blue
  Backbone manufacturer: IndBioTech Lab
  Vector type: Yeast Expression, Synthetic Biology
Growth in bacteria
  Bacterial resistance: Kanamycin, 50 μg/mL
  Growth temperature: 37°C
  Growth strain: DH5alpha
  Copy number: High Copy
Gene/Insert
  Gene/Insert name: pTDH3
  Species: S. cerevisiae (budding yeast)
  Cloning method: Unknown
Terms and licenses: Academic/Nonprofit Terms; Industry Terms: Not Available to Industry
Depositor comments: Cloning Method: Goldon Gate Assembly
How to cite: pEM.P01R was a gift from Paola Branduardi (Addgene plasmid # 198642 ; http://n2t.net/addgene:198642 ; RRID:Addgene_198642)
