[The description below was written by a language model from this plasmid's Addgene catalogue record and pLannotate feature annotations shown in this document.]
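Description:
pEM.P01R is a small (about 2.6 kb) part-storage plasmid from the Easy-MISE (Easy Modular Integrative fuSion-ready Expression) toolkit, a Golden Gate-based modular cloning system for engineering heterologous production in Saccharomyces cerevisiae. It is built on the pGA-blue backbone and is maintained only in E. coli: the annotated backbone consists of a high-copy ColE1/pUC-type origin of replication and a kanamycin resistance gene (aph(3')-Ia aminoglycoside phosphotransferase). No yeast origin, centromere, auxotrophic marker or integration homology is annotated, which is consistent with its role as a donor of a single part, not a vector that functions in yeast on its own. A short lacI fragment is also detected, most likely a remnant of the backbone with no regulatory role.

The payload is the S. cerevisiae TDH3 promoter (also annotated as the GAP promoter), about 670 bp, which drives the glyceraldehyde-3-phosphate dehydrogenase gene and is widely used as a strong constitutive promoter in yeast. According to the record, the part is released with "FG" protruding ends, meaning that restriction digestion during assembly yields defined overhangs that fix the promoter's position and orientation relative to the other toolkit modules. The record does not state which type IIS enzyme is used, the overhang sequences, or what the "R" in the name denotes. The depositor notes that the plasmid itself was made by Golden Gate assembly. Its typical use is to supply pTDH3 as a standardised promoter module when building yeast expression cassettes with coding sequences, terminators and destination vectors from the same kit.
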