Features (pLannotate 1.2.2; 4 found; start..end, strand, type, name):
    150..965     +  CDS            KanR: aminoglycoside phosphotransferase; aph(3')-Ia; confers resistance to kanamycin in bacteria or G418 (Geneticin®) in eukaryotes
   1050..1638    +  rep_origin     ori: high-copy-number ColE1/pMB1/pBR322/pUC origin of replication
   1821..1864    +  CDS            lacI (fragment): lac repressor; lacI; The lac repressor binds to the lac operator to inhibit transcription in E. coli. This inhibition can be relieved by adding lactose or isopropyl-β-D-thiogalactopyranoside (IPTG).
   1943..2609    +  promoter       GAP promoter: S. cerevisiae TDH3; promoter for glyceraldehyde-3-phosphate dehydrogenase
>Addgene plasmid #198642 | pEM.P01R | addgene full sequence | sequence record 393168 | Addgene NGS Result
GACCCTGTCAGACCAAGTTTACTCATATATACTTTAGATTGATTTAAAACTTCATTTTTAATTTAAAAGG
ATCTAGGTGAAGATCCTTTTTGATAATCTCATGAACAATAAAACTGTCTGCTTACATAAACAGTAATACA
AGGGGTGTTATGAGCCATATTCAACGGGAAACGTCTTGCTCTAGGCCGCGATTAAATTCCAACATGGATG
CTGATTTATATGGGTATAAATGGGCTCGCGATAATGTCGGGCAATCAGGTGCGACAATCTATCGATTGTA
TGGGAAGCCCGATGCGCCAGAGTTGTTTCTGAAACATGGCAAAGGTAGCGTTGCCAATGATGTTACAGAT
GAGATGGTCAGACTAAACTGGCTGACGGAATTTATGCCTCTTCCGACCATCAAGCATTTTATCCGTACTC
CTGATGATGCATGGTTACTCACCACTGCGATCCCCGGGAAAACAGCATTCCAGGTATTAGAAGAATATCC
TGATTCAGGTGAAAATATTGTTGATGCGCTGGCAGTGTTCCTGCGCCGGTTGCATTCGATTCCTGTTTGT
AATTGTCCTTTTAACAGCGATCGCGTATTTCGACTCGCTCAGGCGCAATCACGAATGAATAACGGTTTGG
TTGATGCGAGTGATTTTGATGACGAGCGTAATGGCTGGCCTGTTGAACAAGTCTGGAAAGAAATGCATAA
ACTTTTGCCATTCTCACCGGATTCAGTCGTCACTCATGGTGATTTCTCACTTGATAACCTTATTTTTGAC
GAGGGGAAATTAATAGGTTGTATTGATGTTGGACGAGTCGGAATCGCAGACCGATACCAGGATCTTGCCA
TCCTATGGAACTGCCTCGGTGAGTTTTCTCCTTCATTACAGAAACGGCTTTTTCAAAAATATGGTATTGA
TAATCCTGATATGAATAAATTGCAGTTTCATTTGATGCTCGATGAGTTTTTCTAAGAATTAATTCATGAC
CAAAATCCCTTAACGTGAGTTTTCGTTCCACTGAGCGTCAGACCCCGTAGAAAAGATCAAAGGATCTTCT
TGAGATCCTTTTTTTCTGCGCGTAATCTGCTGCTTGCAAACAAAAAAACCACCGCTACCAGCGGTGGTTT
GTTTGCCGGATCAAGAGCTACCAACTCTTTTTCCGAAGGTAACTGGCTTCAGCAGAGCGCAGATACCAAA
TACTGTTCTTCTAGTGTAGCCGTAGTTAGGCCACCACTTCAAGAACTCTGTAGCACCGCCTACATACCTC
GCTCTGCTAATCCTGTTACCAGTGGCTGCTGCCAGTGGCGATAAGTCGTGTCTTACCGGGTTGGACTCAA
GACGATAGTTACCGGATAAGGCGCAGCGGTCGGGCTGAACGGGGGGTTCGTGCACACAGCCCAGCTTGGA
GCGAACGACCTACACCGAACTGAGATACCTACAGCGTGAGCTATGAGAAAGCGCCACGCTTCCCGAAGGG
AGAAAGGCGGACAGGTATCCGGTAAGCGGCAGGGTCGGAACAGGAGAGCGCACGAGGGAGCTTCCAGGGG
GAAACGCCTGGTATCTTTATAGTCCTGTCGGGTTTCGCCACCTCTGACTTGAGCGTCGATTTTTGTGATG
CTCGTCAGGGGGGCGGAGCCTATGGAAAAACGCCAGCAACGCGGCCTTTTTACGGTTCCTGGCCTTTTGC
TGGCCTTTTGCTCACATGTTCTTTCCTGCGTTATCCCCTGATTCTGTGGATAACCGTATTACCGCCTTTG
AGTGAGCTGATACCGCTCGCCGCAGCCGAACGACCGAGCGCAGCGAGTCAGTGAGCGAGGAAGCGGAAGA
GCGCCCAATACGCAAACCGCCTCTCCCCGCGCGTTGGCCGATTCTGGTCTCCAGGATCCTTGATTACGTA
AGGGAGTTAGAATCATTTTGAATAAAAAACACGCTTTTTCAGTTCGAGTTTATCATTATCAATACTGCCA
TTTCAAAGAATACGTAAATAATTAATAGTAGTGATTTTCCTAACTTTATTTAGTCAAAAAATTAGCCTTT
TAATTCTGCTGTAACCCGTACATGCCCAAAATAGGGGGCGGGTTACACAGAATATATAACATCGTAGGTG
TCTGGGTGAACAGTTTATTCCTGGCATCCACTAAATATAATGGAGCCCGCTTTTTAAGCTGGCATCCAGA
AAAAAAAAGAATCCCAGCACCAAAATATTGTTTTCTTCACCAACCATCAGTTCATAGGTCCATTCTCTTA
GCGCAACTACAGAGAACAGGGGCACAAACAGGCAAAAAACGGGCACAACCTCAATGGAGTGATGCAACCT
GCCTGGAGTAAATGATGACACAAGGCAATTGACCCACGCATGTATCTATCTCATTTTCTTACACCTTCTA
TTACCTTCTGCTCTCTCTGATTTGGAAAAAGCTGAAAAAAAAGGTTGAAACCAGTTCCCTGAAATTATTC
CCCTACTTGACTAATAAGTATATAAAGACGGTAGGTATTGATTGTAATTCTGTAAATCTATTTCTTAAAC
TTCTTAAATTCTACTTTTATAGTTAGTCTTTTTTTTAGTTTTAAAACACCAAGAACTTAGTTTCGAATAA
ACACACATAAACAAACAAAATTCAGA
